Addgene plasmid #192614: AAV-hSyn-Axon-jGCaMP8m
Purpose: AAV transfer plasmid for neuronal expression of axon-targeted jGCaMP8m.
Depositing lab: Marianne Fyhn. Publication: An updated suite of viral vectors for in vivo calcium imaging using intracerebral and retro-orbital injections in male mice. Grodem S, Nymoen I, Vatne GH, Rogge FS, Bjornsdottir V, Lensjo KK, Fyhn M. Nat Commun. 2023 Feb 4;14(1):608. doi: 10.1038/s41467-023-36324-3. PubMed 36739289.
Backbone
  Vector backbone: pAAV
  Backbone size w/o insert (bp): 4271
  Total vector size (bp): 5600
  Vector type: Mammalian Expression, AAV
Growth in bacteria
  Bacterial resistance: Ampicillin, 100 μg/mL
  Growth temperature: 30°C
  Growth strain: NEB Stable
  Copy number: High Copy
Gene/Insert
  Gene/Insert name: Axon-jGCaMP8m (alt name: GAP43-jGCaMP8m)
  Insert size (bp): 1328
  Tag / fusion protein: 6xHis (N terminal on insert)
Resource information
  A portion of this plasmid was derived from a plasmid made by: jGCaMP8m from plasmid #162375, Axon-targeting sequence from plasmid #111262.
Terms and licenses: Academic/Nonprofit Terms; Industry Terms: Not Available to Industry
Depositor comments: Axon targeting sequence from Broussard et al 2018.
How to cite: AAV-hSyn-Axon-jGCaMP8m was a gift from Marianne Fyhn (Addgene plasmid # 192614)
