[The description below was written by a language model from this plasmid's Addgene catalogue record and pLannotate feature annotations shown in this document.]
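Description:
AAV-hSyn-Axon-jGCaMP8m is a 5.6 kb AAV transfer plasmid built on a pAAV backbone for producing recombinant adeno-associated virus that expresses an axon-targeted calcium indicator in neurons. It is propagated in E. coli through a high-copy ColE1/pUC-type origin with ampicillin selection (AmpR under its own bla promoter), and it also carries an f1 phage origin. The record lists a recombination-deficient growth strain, a common choice for preserving the repeat-rich ITRs. Small fragments annotated as lacZα, lacI and SV40 large T antigen are backbone or polyadenylation-region remnants rather than functional genes.

Two AAV2 inverted terminal repeats flank the expression cassette and mark the region that is packaged into viral particles. Within them, the human synapsin I promoter restricts expression to neurons. It drives a fusion that begins with a short fragment of rat GAP43, which serves as the axon-targeting sequence, followed by the genetically encoded calcium sensor jGCaMP8m. The catalogue also records an N-terminal 6xHis tag on the insert. The automated annotation labels the sensor region as a GCaMP6s fragment, which most likely reflects sequence similarity among GCaMP family members, since the catalogue identifies the insert as jGCaMP8m. A WPRE downstream of the coding sequence enhances transcript stability and expression. It is followed by an SV40 polyadenylation signal, which the feature table annotates on the reverse strand.

The construct belongs to a set of viral vectors developed for in vivo calcium imaging in mice. It is intended for enriching the indicator in axons, so that activity in long-range projections and terminals can be imaged.
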