Features (pLannotate 1.2.2; 15 found; start..end, strand, type, name):
     42..174     -  repeat_region  AAV2 ITR (fragment): inverted terminal repeat of adeno-associated virus serotype 2 inverted
    256..703     +  promoter       hSyn promoter: human synapsin I promoter; confers neuron-specific expression (Kügler et al., 2003)
    741..800     +  CDS            Gap43 (fragment): NEUM_RAT - Experimental evidence at protein level: Swiss-Prot protein existence level 1. This protein is associated with nerve growth. It is a major component of the motile 'growth cones' that form the tips of elongating axons. Plays a role in axonal and dendritic filopodia induction (By similarity). From Rattus norvegicus (Rat).
    897..2067    +  CDS            GCaMP6s (fragment): improved fluorescent protein-based calcium sensor (Chen et al., 2013)
   2082..2670    +  misc_feature   WPRE: woodchuck hepatitis virus posttranscriptional regulatory element
   2671..2690    +  misc_feature   MCS (fragment): pBluescript multiple cloning site
   2719..2840    -  polyA_signal   SV40 poly(A) signal: SV40 polyadenylation signal
   2863..2931    -  CDS            large T antigen (fragment): large T antigen from SV40 (simian virus 40)
   3002..3135    +  repeat_region  AAV2 ITR: inverted terminal repeat of adeno-associated virus serotype 2 inverted
   3129..3185    -  CDS            lacI (fragment): lac repressor; lacI; The lac repressor binds to the lac operator to inhibit transcription in E. coli. This inhibition can be relieved by adding lactose or isopropyl-β-D-thiogalactopyranoside (IPTG).
   3368..3956    -  rep_origin     ori: high-copy-number ColE1/pMB1/pBR322/pUC origin of replication
   4127..4987    -  CDS            AmpR: β-lactamase; bla; confers resistance to ampicillin, carbenicillin, and related antibiotics
   4988..5092    -  promoter       AmpR promoter: bla
   5145..5573    -  rep_origin     f1 ori (sequence partly withheld): f1 bacteriophage origin of replication; arrow indicates direction of (+) strand synthesis
   5578..47      -  CDS            lacZα (fragment) (across the origin): LacZα fragment of β-galactosidase; lacZ fragment
>Addgene plasmid #192614 | AAV-hSyn-Axon-jGCaMP8m | depositor full sequence | sequence record 373277 | AAV-hSyn-Axon-jGCaMP8m sequence 5600 bps
GTTGGGAAGGGCGATCGGTGCGGGCCTCTTCGCTATTACGCCAGCTGCGCGCTCGCTCGCTCACTGAGGC
CGCCCGGGCAAAGCCCGGGCGTCGGGCGACCTTTGGTCGCCCGGCCTCAGTGAGCGAGCGAGCGCGCAGA
GAGGGAGTGGCCAACTCCATCACTAGGGGTTCCTTGTAGTTAATGATTAACCCGCCATGCTACTTATCTA
CGTAGCCATGCTCTAGGAAGATCTCTGCAGAGGGCCCTGCGTATGAGTGCAAGTGGGTTTTAGGACCAGG
ATGAGGCGGGGTGGGGGTGCCTACCTGACGACCGACCCCGACCCACTGGACAAGCACCCAACCCCCATTC
CCCAAATTGCGCATCCCCTATCAGAGAGGGGGAGGGGAAACAGGATGCGGCGAGGCGCGTGCGCACTGCC
AGCTTCAGCACCGCGGACAGTGCCTTCGCCCCCGCCTGGCGGCGCGCGCCACCGCCGCCTCAGCACTGAA
GGCGCGCTGACGTCACTCGCCGGTCCCCCGCAAACTCCCCTTCCCGGCCACCTTGGTCGCGTCCGCGCCG
CCGCCGGCCCAGCCGGACCGCACCACGCGAGGCGCGAGATAGGGGGGCACGGGCGCGACCATCTGCGCTG
CGGCGCCGGCGACTCAGCGCTGCCTCAGTCTGCGGTGGGCAGCGGAGGAGTCGTGTCGTGCCTGAGAGCG
CAGTCGAATTCAAGCTGCTAGCAAGGATCCACCCGCCACCATGCTGTGCTGTATGAGAAGAACCAAACAG
GTTGAAAAGAATGATGAGGACCAAAAGATTATGCATCATCACCATCATCACACGCGTCGCAAGAAGACCT
TCAAGGAGGTGGCCACCGCCGTGAAGATCATCGGCCGCCTGATGGGCCTGAAGATCAACGTCTATATCAA
GGCCGACAAGCAGAAGAACGGCATCAAGGCGAACTTCCACATCCGCCACAACATCGAGGACGGCGGCGTG
CAGCTCGCCTACCACTACCAGCAGAACACCCCCATCGGCGACGGCCCCGTGCTGCTGCCCGACAACCACT
ACCTGAGCGTGGAGTCCAAACTTTCGAAAGACCCCAACGAGAAGCGCGATCACATGGTCCTGCTGGAGTT
CGTGACCGCCGCCGGGATCACTCTCGGCATGGACGAGCTGTACAAGGGCGGTACCGGAGGGAGCATGGTG
AGCAAGGGCGAGGAGCTGTTCACCGGGGTGGTGCCCATCCTGGTCGAGCTGGACGGCGACGTAAACGGCC
ACAAGTTCAGCGTGTCCGGCGAGGGTGAGGGCGATGCCACCTACGGCAAGCTGACCCTGAAGTTCATCTG
CACCACCGGCAAGCTGCCCGTGCCCTGGCCCACCCTCGTGACCACCCTGACCTACGGCGTGCAGTGCTTC
AGCCGCTACCCCGACCACATGAAGCAGCACGACTTCTTCAAGTCCGCCATGCCCGAAGGCTACATCCAGG
AGCGCACCATCTTCTTCAAGGACGACGGCAACTACAAGACCCGCGCCGAGGTGAAGTTCGAGGGCGACAC
CCTGGTGAACCGCATCGAGCTGAAGGGCATCGACTTCAAGGAGGACGGCAACATCCTGGGGCACAAGCTG
GAGTACAACCTGCCGGACCAACTGACTGAAGAGCAGATCGCAGAATACAAAGAGGCTTTCTCCCTATTTG
ACAAGGACGGGGATGGGACAATAACAACCAAGGAGCTGGGGACGGTGATGCGGTCTCTCGGACAGAACCC
CACAGAAGCAGAGCTGCAGGACATGATCAATGAAGTAGATGCCGACGGTGACGGCACAATCGACTTCCCT
GAGTTCCTGACAATGATGGCAAGAAAAATGAAATACAGGGACACGGAAGAAGAAATTAGAGAAGCGTTCG
GTGTGTTTGATAAGGATGGCAATGGCTACATCAGTGCAGCAGAGCTTCGCCACGTGATGACAAACCTTGG
AGAGAAGTTAACAGATGAAGAGGTTGATGAAATGATCAGGGAAGCAGACATCGATGGGGATGGTCAGGTA
AACTACGAAGAGTTTGTACAAATGATGACAGCGAAGTAAAAGCTTATCGATAATCAACCTCTGGATTACA
AAATTTGTGAAAGATTGACTGGTATTCTTAACTATGTTGCTCCTTTTACGCTATGTGGATACGCTGCTTT
AATGCCTTTGTATCATGCTATTGCTTCCCGTATGGCTTTCATTTTCTCCTCCTTGTATAAATCCTGGTTG
CTGTCTCTTTATGAGGAGTTGTGGCCCGTTGTCAGGCAACGTGGCGTGGTGTGCACTGTGTTTGCTGACG
CAACCCCCACTGGTTGGGGCATTGCCACCACCTGTCAGCTCCTTTCCGGGACTTTCGCTTTCCCCCTCCC
TATTGCCACGGCGGAACTCATCGCCGCCTGCCTTGCCCGCTGCTGGACAGGGGCTCGGCTGTTGGGCACT
GACAATTCCGTGGTGTTGTCGGGGAAATCATCGTCCTTTCCTTGGCTGCTCGCCTGTGTTGCCACCTGGA
TTCTGCGCGGGACGTCCTTCTGCTACGTCCCTTCGGCCCTCAATCCAGCGGACCTTCCTTCCCGCGGCCT
GCTGCCGGCTCTGCGGCCTCTTCCGCGTCTTCGCCTTCGCCCTCAGACGAGTCGGATCTCCCTTTGGGCC
GCCTCCCCGCATCGATACCGTCGACCTCGACCCGGGCGGCCGCTTCGAGCAGACATGATAAGATACATTG
ATGAGTTTGGACAAACCACAACTAGAATGCAGTGAAAAAAATGCTTTATTTGTGAAATTTGTGATGCTAT
TGCTTTATTTGTAACCATTATAAGCTGCAATAAACAAGTTAACAACAACAATTGCATTCATTTTATGTTT
CAGGTTCAGGGGGAGATGTGGGAGGTTTTTTAAAGCAAGTAAAACCTCTACAAATGTGGTAAAATCGATA
AGGATCTTCCTAGAGCATGGCTACGTAGATAAGTAGCATGGCGGGTTAATCATTAACTACAAGGAACCCC
TAGTGATGGAGTTGGCCACTCCCTCTCTGCGCGCTCGCTCGCTCACTGAGGCCGGGCGACCAAAGGTCGC
CCGACGCCCGGGCTTTGCCCGGGCGGCCTCAGTGAGCGAGCGAGCGCGCAGCTGCATTAATGAATCGGCC
AACGCGCGGGGAGAGGCGGTTTGCGTATTGGGCGCTCTTCCGCTTCCTCGCTCACTGACTCGCTGCGCTC
GGTCGTTCGGCTGCGGCGAGCGGTATCAGCTCACTCAAAGGCGGTAATACGGTTATCCACAGAATCAGGG
GATAACGCAGGAAAGAACATGTGAGCAAAAGGCCAGCAAAAGGCCAGGAACCGTAAAAAGGCCGCGTTGC
TGGCGTTTTTCCATAGGCTCCGCCCCCCTGACGAGCATCACAAAAATCGACGCTCAAGTCAGAGGTGGCG
AAACCCGACAGGACTATAAAGATACCAGGCGTTTCCCCCTGGAAGCTCCCTCGTGCGCTCTCCTGTTCCG
ACCCTGCCGCTTACCGGATACCTGTCCGCCTTTCTCCCTTCGGGAAGCGTGGCGCTTTCTCATAGCTCAC
GCTGTAGGTATCTCAGTTCGGTGTAGGTCGTTCGCTCCAAGCTGGGCTGTGTGCACGAACCCCCCGTTCA
GCCCGACCGCTGCGCCTTATCCGGTAACTATCGTCTTGAGTCCAACCCGGTAAGACACGACTTATCGCCA
CTGGCAGCAGCCACTGGTAACAGGATTAGCAGAGCGAGGTATGTAGGCGGTGCTACAGAGTTCTTGAAGT
GGTGGCCTAACTACGGCTACACTAGAAGAACAGTATTTGGTATCTGCGCTCTGCTGAAGCCAGTTACCTT
CGGAAAAAGAGTTGGTAGCTCTTGATCCGGCAAACAAACCACCGCTGGTAGCGGTGGTTTTTTTGTTTGC
AAGCAGCAGATTACGCGCAGAAAAAAAGGATCTCAAGAAGATCCTTTGATCTTTTCTACGGGGTCTGACG
CTCAGTGGAACGAAAACTCACGTTAAGGGATTTTGGTCATGAGATTATCAAAAAGGATCTTCACCTAGAT
CCTTTTAAATTAAAAATGAAGTTTTAAATCAATCTAAAGTATATATGAGTAAACTTGGTCTGACAGTTAC
CAATGCTTAATCAGTGAGGCACCTATCTCAGCGATCTGTCTATTTCGTTCATCCATAGTTGCCTGACTCC
CCGTCGTGTAGATAACTACGATACGGGAGGGCTTACCATCTGGCCCCAGTGCTGCAATGATACCGCGAGA
CCCACGCTCACCGGCTCCAGATTTATCAGCAATAAACCAGCCAGCCGGAAGGGCCGAGCGCAGAAGTGGT
CCTGCAACTTTATCCGCCTCCATCCAGTCTATTAATTGTTGCCGGGAAGCTAGAGTAAGTAGTTCGCCAG
TTAATAGTTTGCGCAACGTTGTTGCCATTGCTACAGGCATCGTGGTGTCACGCTCGTCGTTTGGTATGGC
TTCATTCAGCTCCGGTTCCCAACGATCAAGGCGAGTTACATGATCCCCCATGTTGTGCAAAAAAGCGGTT
AGCTCCTTCGGTCCTCCGATCGTTGTCAGAAGTAAGTTGGCCGCAGTGTTATCACTCATGGTTATGGCAG
CACTGCATAATTCTCTTACTGTCATGCCATCCGTAAGATGCTTTTCTGTGACTGGTGAGTACTCAACCAA
GTCATTCTGAGAATAGTGTATGCGGCGACCGAGTTGCTCTTGCCCGGCGTCAATACGGGATAATACCGCG
CCACATAGCAGAACTTTAAAAGTGCTCATCATTGGAAAACGTTCTTCGGGGCGAAAACTCTCAAGGATCT
TACCGCTGTTGAGATCCAGTTCGATGTAACCCACTCGTGCACCCAACTGATCTTCAGCATCTTTTACTTT
CACCAGCGTTTCTGGGTGAGCAAAAACAGGAAGGCAAAATGCCGCAAAAAAGGGAATAAGGGCGACACGG
AAATGTTGAATACTCATACTCTTCCTTTTTCAATATTATTGAAGCATTTATCAGGGTTATTGTCTCATGA
GCGGATACATATTTGAATGTATTTAGAAAAATAAACAAATAGGGGTTCCGCGCACATTTCCCCGAAAAGT
GCCACCTAAATTGTAAGCGTTAATATTTTGTTAAAATTCGCGTTAAATTTTTGTTAAATCAGCTCATTTT
TTAACCAATAGGCCGAAATCGGCAAAATCCCTTATAAATCAAAAGAATAGACCGAGATAGGGT
[37 nt withheld, positions 5244-5280]
AAAGAACGTGGACTCCAACGTCAAAGG
[49 nt withheld, positions 5308-5356]
T
[91 nt withheld, positions 5358-5448]
G
[124 nt withheld, positions 5450-5573]
CCCATTCGCCATTCAGGCTGCGCAACT
